>Addgene plasmid #62659 | pBCV | depositor full sequence | sequence record 103217 | pBCV sequence 6474 bps
AGCGCCCAATACGCAAACCGCCTCTCCCCGCGCGTTGGCCGATTCATTAATGCAGCTGGCACGACAGGTT
TCCCGACTGGAAAGCGGGCAGTGAGCGCAACGCAATTAATGTGAGTTAGCTCACTCATTAGGCACCCCAG
GCTTTACACTTTATGCTTCCGGCTCGTATGTTGTGTGGAATTGTGAGCGGATAACAATTTCACACAGGAA
ACAGCTATGACCATGATTACGCCAAGCTTGCATGCCTGCAGGTCGACTCTAGTTATTAATAGTAATCAAT
TACGGGGTCATTAGTTCATAGCCCATATATGGAGTTCCGCGTTACATAACTTACGGTAAATGGCCCGCCT
GGCTGACCGCCCAACGACCCCCGCCCATTGACGTCAATAATGACGTATGTTCCCATAGTAACGCCAATAG
GGACTTTCCATTGACGTCAATGGGTGGACTATTTACGGTAAACTGCCCACTTGGCAGTACATCAAGTGTA
TCATATGCCAAGTACGCCCCCTATTGACGTCAATGACGGTAAATGGCCCGCCTGGCATTATGCCCAGTAC
ATGACCTTATGGGACTTTCCTACTTGGCAGTACATCTACGTATTAGTCATCGCTATTACCATGGGTCGAG
GTGAGCCCCACGTTCTGCTTCACTCTCCCCATCTCCCCCCCCTCCCCACCCCCAATTTTGTATTTATTTA
TTTTTTAATTATTTTGTGCAGCGATGGGGGCGGGGGGGGGGGGGGCGCGCGCCAGGCGGGGCGGGGCGGG
GCGAGGGGCGGGGCGGGGCGAGGCGGAGAGGTGCGGCGGCAGCCAATCAGAGCGGCGCGCTCCGAAAGTT
TCCTTTTATGGCGAGGCGGCGGCGGCGGCGGCCCTATAAAAAGCGAAGCGCGCGGCGGGCGGGAGTCGCT
GCGTTGCCTTCGCCCCGTGCCCCGCTCCGCGCCGCCTCGCGCCGCCCGCCCCGGCTCTGACTGACCGCGT
TACTCCCACAGGTGAGCGGGCGGGACGGCCCTTCTCCTCCGGGCTGTAATTAGCGCTTGGTTTAATGACG
GCTCGTTTCTTTTCTGTGGCTGCGTGAAAGCCTTAAAGGGCTCCGGGAGGGCCCTTTGTGCGGGGGGGAG
CGGCTCGGGGGGTGCGTGCGTGTGTGTGTGCGTGGGGAGCGCCGCGTGCGGCCCGCGCTGCCCGGCGGCT
GTGAGCGCTGCGGGCGCGGCGCGGGGCTTTGTGCGCTCCGCGTGTGCGCGAGGGGAGCGCGGCCGGGGGC
GGTGCCCCGCGGTGCGGGGGGGCTGCGAGGGGAACAAAGGCTGCGTGCGGGGTGTGTGCGTGGGGGGGTG
AGCAGGGGGTGTGGGCGCGGCGGTCGGGCTGTAACCCCCCCCTGCACCCCCCTCCCCGAGTTGCTGAGCA
CGGCCCGGCTTCGGGTGCGGGGCTCCGTGCGGGGCGTGGCGCGGGGCTCGCCGTGCCGGGCGGGGGGTGG
CGGCAGGTGGGGGTGCCGGGCGGGGCGGGGCCGCCTCGGGCCGGGGAGGGCTCGGGGGAGGGGCGCGGCG
GCCCCGGAGCGCCGGCGGCTGTCGAGGCGCGGCGAGCCGCAGCCATTGCCTTTTATGGTAATCGTGCGAG
AGGGCGCAGGGACTTCCTTTGTCCCAAATCTGGCGGAGCCGAAATCTGGGAGGCGCCGCCGCACCCCCTC
TAGCGGGCGCGGGCGAAGCGGTGCGGCGCCGGCAGGAAGGAAATGGGCGGGGAGGGCCTTCGTGCGTCGC
CGCGCCGCCGTCCCCTTCTCCATCTCCAGCCTCGGGGCTGCCGCAGGGGGACGGCTGCCTTCGGGGGGGA
CGGGGCAGGGCGGGGTTCGGCTTCTGGCGTGTGACCGGCGGCTCTAGAGCCTCTGCTAACCATGTTCATG
CCTTCTTCTTTTTCCTACAGCTCCTGGGCAACGTGCTGGTTATTGTGCTGTCTCATCATTTTGGCAAAGA
ATTGGGATCCACCGGTCGCCACCATGGCTCCTAAGAAGAAGAGGAAGGTGATGAGCCAGTTCGACATCCT
GTGCAAGACCCCCCCCAAGGTGCTGGTGCGGCAGTTCGTGGAGAGATTCGAGAGGCCCAGCGGCGAGAAG
ATCGCCAGCTGTGCCGCCGAGCTGACCTACCTGTGCTGGATGATCACCCACAACGGCACCGCCATCAAGA
GGGCCACCTTCATGAGCTACAACACCATCATCAGCAACAGCCTGAGCTTCGACATCGTGAACAAGAGCCT
GCAGTTCAAGTACAAGACCCAGAAGGCCACCATCCTGGAGGCCAGCCTGAAGAAGCTGATCCCCGCCTGG
GAGTTCACCATCATCCCTTACAACGGCCAGAAGCACCAGAGCGACATCACCGACATCGTGTCCAGCCTGC
AGCTGCAGTTCGAGAGCAGCGAGGAGGCCGACAAGGGCAACAGCCACAGCAAGAAGATGCTGAAGGCCCT
GCTGTCCGAGGGCGAGAGCATCTGGGAGATCACCGAGAAGATCCTGAACAGCTTCGAGTACACCAGCAGG
TTCACCAAGACCAAGACCCTGTACCAGTTCCTGTTCCTGGCCACATTCATCAACTGCGGCAGGTTCAGCG
ACATCAAGAACGTGGACCCCAAGAGCTTCAAGCTGGTGCAGAACAAGTACCTGGGCGTGATCATTCAGTG
CCTGGTGACCGAGACCAAGACAAGCGTGTCCAGGCACATCTACTTTTTCAGCGCCAGAGGCAGGATCGAC
CCCCTGGTGTACCTGGACGAGTTCCTGAGGAACAGCGAGCCCGTGCTGAAGAGAGTGAACAGGACCGGCA
ACAGCAGCAGCAACAAGCAGGAGTACCAGCTGCTGAAGGACAACCTGGTGCGCAGCTACAACAAGGCCCT
GAAGAAGAACGCCCCCTACCCCATCTTCGCTATCAAGAACGGCCCTAAGAGCCACATCGGCAGGCACCTG
ATGACCAGCTTTCTGAGCATGAAGGGCCTGACCGAGCTGACAAACGTGGTGGGCAACTGGAGCGACAAGA
GGGCCTCCGCCGTGGCCAGGACCACCTACACCCACCAGATCACCGCCATCCCCGACCACTACTTCGCCCT
GGTGTCCAGGTACTACGCCTACGACCCCATCAGCAAGGAGATGATCGCCCTGAAGGACGAGACCAACCCC
ATCGAGGAGTGGCAGCACATCGAGCAGCTGAAGGGCAGCGCCGAGGGCAGCATCAGATACCCCGCCTGGA
ACGGCATCATCAGCCAGGAGGTGCTGGACTACCTGAGCAGCTACATCAACAGGCGGATCTGATGTACAAG
TAAAGCGGCCGGCCGCGACTCTAGATCATAATCAGCCATACCACATTTGTAGAGGTTTTACTTGCTTTAA
AAAACCTCCCACACCTCCCCCTGAACCTGAAACATAAAATGAATGCAATTGTTGTTGTTAACTTGTTTAT
TGCAGCTTATAATGGTTACAAATAAAGCAATAGCATCACAAATTTCACAAATAAAGCATTTTTTTCACTG
CATTCTAGTTGTGGTTTGTCCAAACTCATCAATGTATCTTAAGGCGTAAATTGTAAGCGTTAATGATCCA
CTAGAGGATCCCCGGGTACCGAGCTCGAATTCACTGGCCGTCGTTTTACAACGTCGTGACTGGGAAAACC
CTGGCGTTACCCAACTTAATCGCCTTGCAGCACATCCCCCTTTCGCCAGCTGGCGTAATAGCGAAGAGGC
CCGCACCGATCGCCCTTCCCAACAGTTGCGCAGCCTGAATGGCGAATGGCGCCTGATGCGGTATTTTCTC
CTTACGCATCTGTGCGGTATTTCACACCGCATA
[142 nt withheld, positions 3814-3955]
C
[141 nt withheld, positions 3957-4097]
CCTTTGACGTTGGAGTCCACGTTCTTT
[37 nt withheld, positions 4125-4161]
ACCCTATCTCGGGCTATTCTTTTGATTTATAAGGGATTTTGCCGATTTCGGCCTATTGGTTAAAAAATGA
GCTGATTTAACAAAAATTTAACGCGAATTTTAACAAAATATTAACGTTTACAATTTTATGGTGCACTCTC
AGTACAATCTGCTCTGATGCCGCATAGTTAAGCCAGCCCCGACACCCGCCAACACCCGCTGACGCGCCCT
GACGGGCTTGTCTGCTCCCGGCATCCGCTTACAGACAAGCTGTGACCGTCTCCGGGAGCTGCATGTGTCA
GAGGTTTTCACCGTCATCACCGAAACGCGCGAGACGAAAGGGCCTCGTGATACGCCTATTTTTATAGGTT
AATGTCATGATAATAATGGTTTCTTAGACGTCAGGTGGCACTTTTCGGGGAAATGTGCGCGGAACCCCTA
TTTGTTTATTTTTCTAAATACATTCAAATATGTATCCGCTCATGAGACAATAACCCTGATAAATGCTTCA
ATAATATTGAAAAAGGAAGAGTATGAGTATTCAACATTTCCGTGTCGCCCTTATTCCCTTTTTTGCGGCA
TTTTGCCTTCCTGTTTTTGCTCACCCAGAAACGCTGGTGAAAGTAAAAGATGCTGAAGATCAGTTGGGTG
CACGAGTGGGTTACATCGAACTGGATCTCAACAGCGGTAAGATCCTTGAGAGTTTTCGCCCCGAAGAACG
TTTTCCAATGATGAGCACTTTTAAAGTTCTGCTATGTGGCGCGGTATTATCCCGTATTGACGCCGGGCAA
GAGCAACTCGGTCGCCGCATACACTATTCTCAGAATGACTTGGTTGAGTACTCACCAGTCACAGAAAAGC
ATCTTACGGATGGCATGACAGTAAGAGAATTATGCAGTGCTGCCATAACCATGAGTGATAACACTGCGGC
CAACTTACTTCTGACAACGATCGGAGGACCGAAGGAGCTAACCGCTTTTTTGCACAACATGGGGGATCAT
GTAACTCGCCTTGATCGTTGGGAACCGGAGCTGAATGAAGCCATACCAAACGACGAGCGTGACACCACGA
TGCCTGTAGCAATGGCAACAACGTTGCGCAAACTATTAACTGGCGAACTACTTACTCTAGCTTCCCGGCA
ACAATTAATAGACTGGATGGAGGCGGATAAAGTTGCAGGACCACTTCTGCGCTCGGCCCTTCCGGCTGGC
TGGTTTATTGCTGATAAATCTGGAGCCGGTGAGCGTGGGTCTCGCGGTATCATTGCAGCACTGGGGCCAG
ATGGTAAGCCCTCCCGTATCGTAGTTATCTACACGACGGGGAGTCAGGCAACTATGGATGAACGAAATAG
ACAGATCGCTGAGATAGGTGCCTCACTGATTAAGCATTGGTAACTGTCAGACCAAGTTTACTCATATATA
CTTTAGATTGATTTAAAACTTCATTTTTAATTTAAAAGGATCTAGGTGAAGATCCTTTTTGATAATCTCA
TGACCAAAATCCCTTAACGTGAGTTTTCGTTCCACTGAGCGTCAGACCCCGTAGAAAAGATCAAAGGATC
TTCTTGAGATCCTTTTTTTCTGCGCGTAATCTGCTGCTTGCAAACAAAAAAACCACCGCTACCAGCGGTG
GTTTGTTTGCCGGATCAAGAGCTACCAACTCTTTTTCCGAAGGTAACTGGCTTCAGCAGAGCGCAGATAC
CAAATACTGTCCTTCTAGTGTAGCCGTAGTTAGGCCACCACTTCAAGAACTCTGTAGCACCGCCTACATA
CCTCGCTCTGCTAATCCTGTTACCAGTGGCTGCTGCCAGTGGCGATAAGTCGTGTCTTACCGGGTTGGAC
TCAAGACGATAGTTACCGGATAAGGCGCAGCGGTCGGGCTGAACGGGGGGTTCGTGCACACAGCCCAGCT
TGGAGCGAACGACCTACACCGAACTGAGATACCTACAGCGTGAGCTATGAGAAAGCGCCACGCTTCCCGA
AGGGAGAAAGGCGGACAGGTATCCGGTAAGCGGCAGGGTCGGAACAGGAGAGCGCACGAGGGAGCTTCCA
GGGGGAAACGCCTGGTATCTTTATAGTCCTGTCGGGTTTCGCCACCTCTGACTTGAGCGTCGATTTTTGT
GATGCTCGTCAGGGGGGCGGAGCCTATGGAAAAACGCCAGCAACGCGGCCTTTTTACGGTTCCTGGCCTT
TTGCTGGCCTTTTGCTCACATGTTCTTTCCTGCGTTATCCCCTGATTCTGTGGATAACCGTATTACCGCC
TTTGAGTGAGCTGATACCGCTCGCCGCAGCCGAACGACCGAGCGCAGCGAGTCAGTGAGCGAGGAAGCGG
AAG
Features (pLannotate 1.2.2; 20 found; start..end, strand, type, name):
      2..94      +  CDS            lacI (fragment): lac repressor; lacI; The lac repressor binds to the lac operator to inhibit transcription in E. coli. This inhibition can be relieved by adding lactose or isopropyl-β-D-thiogalactopyranoside (IPTG).
    107..128     +  protein_bind   CAP binding site: CAP binding activates transcription in the presence of cAMP. E. coli catabolite activator protein
    143..173     +  promoter       lac promoter: promoter for the E. coli lac operon
    181..197     +  protein_bind   lac operator: The lac repressor binds to the lac operator to inhibit transcription in E. coli. This inhibition can be relieved by adding lactose or isopropyl-β-D-thiogalactopyranoside (IPTG). lac repressor encoded by lacI
    234..262     -  misc_feature   MCS (fragment): pUC18/19 multiple cloning site
    259..623     +  enhancer       CMV enhancer: human cytomegalovirus immediate early enhancer
    626..901     +  promoter       chicken β-actin promoter: No description available
    902..1910    +  intron         chimeric intron: chimera between introns from chicken β-actin and rabbit β-globin
   1984..3282    +  CDS            FLPo: nuclear-targeted site-specific recombinase FLPo is a mouse codon-optimized fusion between the SV40 nuclear localization signal and a thermostable version of the Saccharomyces cerevisiae site-specific recombinase FLP. Recombination occurs at FRT sequences.
   3314..3397    +  CDS            large T antigen (fragment): large T antigen from SV40 (simian virus 40)
   3420..3541    +  polyA_signal   SV40 poly(A) signal: SV40 polyadenylation signal
   3571..3602    -  misc_feature   MCS (fragment): pUC18/19 multiple cloning site
   3599..3756    +  CDS            lacZα (fragment): LacZα fragment of β-galactosidase; lacZ fragment
   3762..3813    -  misc_feature   bom (fragment): basis of mobility region from pBR322
   3832..4212    +  rep_origin     M13 ori (sequence partly withheld): M13 bacteriophage origin of replication; arrow indicates direction of (+) strand synthesis
   4288..4337    -  misc_feature   bom (fragment): basis of mobility region from pBR322
   4439..4474    -  CDS            rop (fragment): Rop protein, which maintains plasmids at low copy number; rop
   4569..4673    +  promoter       AmpR promoter: bla
   4674..5534    +  CDS            AmpR: β-lactamase; bla; confers resistance to ampicillin, carbenicillin, and related antibiotics
   5705..6293    +  rep_origin     ori: high-copy-number ColE1/pMB1/pBR322/pUC origin of replication
