[The description below was written by a language model from this plasmid's Addgene catalogue record and pLannotate feature annotations shown in this document.]
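Description:
pBCV is a 6,474 bp mammalian expression plasmid built on the pUC119 backbone that drives FLPo recombinase from the broadly active CAG promoter/enhancer. It is maintained in E. coli as a high-copy plasmid through the ColE1/pUC-type origin and selected with ampicillin via the β-lactamase (AmpR) gene and its native promoter. As expected for a pUC119 derivative, it also carries an M13 phage origin, which permits single-stranded DNA production with helper phage, along with remnants of the lac promoter/operator, lacZα and the pUC multiple cloning site that flank the inserted cassette. Small annotated fragments of lacI, rop and bom are backbone vestiges rather than functional elements.

The expression cassette consists of the three standard CAG components: the human cytomegalovirus immediate-early enhancer, the chicken β-actin promoter, and a chimeric chicken β-actin/rabbit β-globin intron, which together give strong, widespread transcription in mammalian cells. Downstream lies the 1,299 bp FLPo open reading frame, a mouse codon-optimized, thermostable version of the yeast FLP recombinase fused to the SV40 nuclear localization signal, which catalyses recombination between FRT sites. Transcripts are terminated by an SV40 polyadenylation signal; the short SV40 large T antigen fragment annotated just upstream of it is most likely part of that SV40-derived 3′ region. There is no mammalian selection marker or reporter in the feature table, consistent with transient use. The associated publication describes an improved pronuclear injection-based targeted transgenesis method for generating transgenic mouse lines, which suggests that the plasmid serves as a source of FLPo activity for recombinase-mediated integration or excision at FRT sites in that setting.
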