Addgene plasmid #62659: pBCV
Purpose: Mammalian expression of FLPo recombinase from the broadly active CAG promoter/enhancer
Depositing lab: Masato Ohtsuka. Depositing organization: Tokai University. Publication: One-step generation of multiple transgenic mouse lines using an improved Pronuclear Injection-based Targeted Transgenesis (i-PITT). Ohtsuka M, Miura H, Mochida K, Hirose M, Hasegawa A, Ogura A, Mizutani R, Kimura M, Isotani A, Ikawa M, Sato M, Gurumurthy CB. BMC Genomics. 2015 Apr 9;16:274. doi: 10.1186/s12864-015-1432-5. PubMed 25887549.
Backbone
  Vector backbone: pUC119
  Total vector size (bp): 6474
  Vector type: Mammalian Expression
Growth in bacteria
  Bacterial resistance: Ampicillin, 100 μg/mL
  Growth temperature: 37°C
  Growth strain: DH5alpha
  Copy number: High Copy
Gene/Insert
  Gene/Insert name: FLPo
  Insert size (bp): 1299
Terms and licenses: Academic/Nonprofit Terms; Industry Terms: Not Available to Industry
How to cite: pBCV was a gift from Masato Ohtsuka (Addgene plasmid # 62659 ; http://n2t.net/addgene:62659 ; RRID:Addgene_62659)
