>Addgene plasmid #62659 | pBCV | addgene partial sequence | sequence record 115682 | pCAG-F 5'-GCAACGTGCTGGTTATTGTG-3'
TCGCCACCATGGCTCCTAAGAAGAAGAGGAAGGTGATGAGCCAGTTCGACATCCTGTGCAAGACCCCCCC
CAAGGTGCTGGTGCGGCAGTTCGTGGAGAGATTCGAGAGGCCCAGCGGCGAGAAGATCGCCAGCTGTGCC
GCCGAGCTGACCTACCTGTGCTGGATGATCACCCACAACGGCACCGCCATCAAGAGGGCCACCTTCATGA
GCTACAACACCATCATCAGCAACAGCCTGAGCTTCGACATCGTGAACAAGAGCCTGCAGTTCAAGTACAA
GACCCAGAAGGCCACCATCCTGGAGGCCAGCCTGAAGAAGCTGATCCCCGCCTGGGAGTTCACCATCATC
CCTTACAACGGCCAGAAGCACCAGAGCGACATCACCGACATCGTGTCCAGCCTGCAGCTGCAGTTCGAGA
GCAGCGAGGAGGCCGACAAGGGCAACAGCCACAGCAAGAAGATGCTGAAGGCCCTGCTGTCCGAGGGCGA
GAGCATCTGGGAGATCACCGAGAAGATCCTGAACAGCTTCGAGTACACCAGCAGGTTCACCAAGACCAAG
ACCCTGTACCAGTTCCTGTTCCTGGCCACATTCATCAACTGCGGCAGGTTCAGCGACATCAAGAACGTGG
ACCCCAAGAGCTTCAAGCTGGTGCAGAACAAGTACCTGGGCGTGATCATTCAGTGCCTGGTGACCGAGAC
CAAGACAAGCGTGTCCAGGCACATCTACTTTTTCAGCGCCAGAGGCAGGATCGACCC
