>Addgene plasmid #62659 | pBCV | addgene partial sequence | sequence record 115942 | SV40pA-R 5'-GAAATTTGTGATGCTATTGC-3'
ACAACAACAATTGCATTCATTTTATGTTTCAGGTTCAGGGGGAGGTGTGGGAGGTTTTTTAAAGCAAGTA
AAACCTCTACAAATGTGGTATGGCTGATTATGATCTAGAGTCGCGGCCGGCCGCTTTACTTGTACATCAG
ATCCGCCTGTTGATGTAGCTGCTCAGGTAGTCCAGCACCTCCTGGCTGATGATGCCGTTCCAGGCGGGGT
ATCTGATGCTGCCCTCGGCGCTGCCCTTCAGCTGCTCGATGTGCTGCCACTCCTCGATGGGGTTGGTCTC
GTCCTTCAGGGCGATCATCTCCTTGCTGATGGGGTCGTAGGCGTAGTACCTGGACACCAGGGCGAAGTAG
TGGTCGGGGATGGCGGTGATCTGGTGGGTGTAGGTGGTCCTGGCCACGGCGGAGGCCCTCTTGTCGCTCC
AGTTGCCCACCACGTTTGTCAGCTCGGTCAGGCCCTTCATGCTCAGAAAGCTGGTCATCAGGTGCCTGCC
GATGTGGCTCTTAGGGCCGTTCTTGATAGCGAAGATGGGGTAGGGGGCGTTCTTCTTCAGGGCCTTGTTG
TAGCTGCGCACCAGGTTGTCCTTCAGCAGCTGGTACTCCTGCTTGTTGCTGCTGCTGTTGCCGGTCCTGT
TCACTCTCTTCAGCACGGGCTCGCTGTTCCTCAGGAACTCGTCCAGGTACACCAGGGGGTCGATCCTGCC
TCTGGCGCTGAAAAAGTAGATGTGCCTGGACACGCTTGTCTTGGTCTCGGTCACCAGGCACTGAATGATC
ACGCCCAGGTACTTGTTCTGCACCAGCTTGAAGCTCTTGGGGTCCACGTTCTTGATGTCGCTGAACCTGC
CGCAGTTGATGAATGTGGCCAGGAACA
